>Addgene plasmid #171660 | QUAS-5-T7-TetO-GFP_ColE1 | addgene full sequence | sequence record 339032 | Addgene NGS Result
TTACCAATGCTTAATCAGTGAGGCACCTATCTCAGCGATCTGTCTATTTCGTTCATCCATAGTTGCCTGA
CTCCCCGTCGTGTAGATAACTACGATACGGGAGGGCTTACCATCTGGCCCCAGTGCTGCAATGATACCGC
GAGACCCACGCTCACCGGCTCCAGATTTATCAGCAATAAACCAGCCAGCCGGAAGGGCCGAGCGCAGAAG
TGGTCCTGCAACTTTATCCGCCTCCATCCAGTCTATTAATTGTTGCCGGGAAGCTAGAGTAAGTAGTTCG
CCAGTTAATAGTTTGCGCAACGTTGTTGCCATTGCTACAGGCATCGTGGTGTCACGCTCGTCGTTTGGTA
TGGCTTCATTCAGCTCCGGTTCCCAACGATCAAGGCGAGTTACATGATCCCCCATGTTGTGCAAAAAAGC
GGTTAGCTCCTTCGGTCCTCCGATCGTTGTCAGAAGTAAGTTGGCCGCAGTGTTATCACTCATGGTTATG
GCAGCACTGCATAATTCTCTTACTGTCATGCCATCCGTAAGATGCTTTTCTGTGACTGGTGAGTACTCAA
CCAAGTCATTCTGAGAATAGTGTATGCGGCGACCGAGTTGCTCTTGCCCGGCGTCAATACGGGATAATAC
CGCGCCACATAGCAGAACTTTAAAAGTGCTCATCATTGGAAAACGTTCTTCGGGGCGAAAACTCTCAAGG
ATCTTACCGCTGTTGAGATCCAGTTCGATGTAACCCACTCGTGCACCCAACTGATCTTCAGCATCTTTTA
CTTTCACCAGCGTTTCTGGGTGAGCAAAAACAGGAAGGCAAAATGCCGCAAAAAAGGGAATAAGGGCGAC
ACGGAAATGTTGAATACTCATACTCTTCCTTTTTCAATATTATTGAAGCATTTATCAGGGTTATTGTCTC
ATGAGCGGATACATATTTGAATGTATTTAGAAAAATAAACAAATAGGGGTTCCGCGCGCTAGCGGTACCC
GGGTAATCGCTTATCCCAAGGTAATACGACTCACTATAGGTCCCTATCAGTGATAGAGAGTTTAACTTTA
AGAAGGAGGAGTACATATGGTGAGCAAGGGCGAGGAGCTGTTCACCGGGGTGGTGCCCATCCTGGTCGAG
CTGGACGGCGACGTAAACGGCCACAAGTTCAGCGTGTCCGGCGAGGGCGAGGGCGATGCCACCTACGGCA
AGCTGACCCTGAAGTTCATCTGCACCACCGGCAAGCTGCCCGTGCCCTGGCCCACCCTCGTGACCACCCT
GACCTACGGCGTGCAGTGCTTCAGCCGCTACCCCGACCACATGAAGCAGCACGACTTCTTCAAGTCCGCC
ATGCCCGAAGGCTACGTCCAGGAGCGCACCATCTTCTTCAAGGACGACGGCAACTACAAGACCCGCGCCG
AGGTGAAGTTCGAGGGCGACACCCTGGTGAACCGCATCGAGCTGAAGGGCATCGACTTCAAGGAGGACGG
CAACATCCTGGGGCACAAGCTGGAGTACAACTACAACAGCCACAACGTCTATATCATGGCCGACAAGCAG
AAGAACGGCATCAAGGTGAACTTCAAGATCCGCCACAACATCGAGGACGGCAGCGTGCAGCTCGCCGACC
ACTACCAGCAGAACACCCCCATCGGCGACGGCCCCGTGCTGCTGCCCGACAACCACTACCTGAGCACCCA
GTCCGCCCTGAGCAAAGACCCCAACGAGAAGCGCGATCACATGGTCCTGCTGGAGTTCGTGACCGCCGCC
GGGATCACTCTCGGCATGGACGAGCTGTACAAGTCCGGACTCAGATCTCGAGCGGCGAACGACGAAAACT
ACTCTGAAAACTACGCGGACGCGTCTTAGAAGCTTCTAGCATAACCCCTTGGGGCCTCTAAACGGGTCTT
GAGGGGTTTTTTGCCTAGGGGCTGCGGCGAGCGGTATCAGCTCACTCAAAGGCGGTACAGCTGGGCGACG
TAAAGGCGGCCGCTCTTCAGGATCCCCTAGGGCGTTCGGCTGCGGCGAGCGGTATCAGCTCACTCAAAGG
CGGTAATACGGTTATCCACAGAATCAGGGGATAACGCAGGAAAGAACATGTGAGCAAAAGGCCAGCAAAA
GGCCAGGAACCGTAAAAAGGCCGCGTTGCTGGCGTTTTTCCATAGGCTCCGCCCCCCTGACGAGCATCAC
AAAAATCGACGCTCAAGTCAGAGGTGGCGAAACCCGACAGGACTATAAAGATACCAGGCGTTTCCCCCTG
GAAGCTCCCTCGTGCGCTCTCCTGTTCCGACCCTGCCGCTTACCGGATACCTGTCCGCCTTTCTCCCTTC
GGGAAGCGTGGCGCTTTCTCATAGCTCACGCTGTAGGTATCTCAGTTCGGTGTAGGTCGTTCGCTCCAAG
CTGGGCTGTGTGCACGAACCCCCCGTTCAGCCCGACCGCTGCGCCTTATCCGGTAACTATCGTCTTGAGT
CCAACCCGGTAAGACACGACTTATCGCCACTGGCAGCAGCCACTGGTAACAGGATTAGCAGAGCGAGGTA
TGTAGGCGGTGCTACAGAGTTCTTGAAGTGGTGGCCTAACTACGGCTACACTAGAAGGACAGTATTTGGT
ATCTGCGCTCTGCTGAAGCCAGTTACCTTCGGAAAAAGAGTTGGTAGCTCTTGATCCGGCAAACAAACCA
CCGCTGGTAGCGGTGGTTTTTTTGTTTGCAAGCAGCAGATTACGCGCAGAAAAAAAGGATCTCAAGAAGA
TCCTTTGATCTTTTCTACGGGGTCTGACGCTCAGTGGAACGAAAACTCACGTTAAGGGATTTTGGTCATG
ACTAGTGCTTGGATTCTCACCAATAAAAAACGCCCGGCGGCAACCGAGCGTTCTGAACAAATCCAGATGG
AGTTCTGAGGTCATTACTGGATCTATCAACAGGAGTCCAAGCGAGCTC
Features (pLannotate 1.2.2; 10 found; start..end, strand, type, name):
      1..861     -  CDS            AmpR: β-lactamase; bla; confers resistance to ampicillin, carbenicillin, and related antibiotics
    862..966     -  promoter       AmpR promoter: bla
   1002..1020    +  promoter       T7 promoter: promoter for bacteriophage T7 RNA polymerase
   1021..1039    +  promoter       PLtetO-1 promoter (fragment): modified phage lambda PL promoter with tet operator sites (Lutz and Bujard, 1997)
   1040..1058    +  RBS            RBS (fragment): efficient ribosome binding site from bacteriophage T7 gene 10 (Olins and Rangwala, 1989)
   1067..1783    +  CDS            EGFP: EGFP is a basic (constitutively fluorescent) green fluorescent protein published in 1996, derived from Aequorea victoria. It is reported to be a rapidly-maturing weak dimer with moderate acid sensitivity.
   1784..1803    +  misc_feature   MCS (fragment): multiple cloning site
   1856..1903    +  terminator     T7 terminator: transcription terminator for bacteriophage T7 RNA polymerase
   2137..2725    -  rep_origin     ori: high-copy-number ColE1/pMB1/pBR322/pUC origin of replication
   2813..2907    -  terminator     lambda t0 terminator: transcription terminator from phage lambda
