[The description below was written by a language model from this plasmid's Addgene catalogue record and pLannotate feature annotations shown in this document.]
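Description:
QUAS-5-T7-TetO-GFP_ColE1 is a compact (about 2.9 kb) bacterial expression plasmid built as a reporter for combined regulation of a T7 promoter by two transcriptional control systems. It replicates in E. coli from a high-copy ColE1-type origin and is selected with ampicillin through a β-lactamase gene driven by its own bla promoter. A lambda t0 terminator lies beyond the origin.

The roughly 1 kb insert, cloned between NheI and BamHI sites that are both retained, places a QUAS element five base pairs upstream of a T7 promoter. QUAS is the DNA binding site for the QF activator of the eukaryotic Q system. The automated annotation does not label QUAS itself, but the short interval just upstream of the annotated T7 promoter is consistent with its recorded position. Immediately downstream of the T7 promoter is a tet operator, which the annotation picks up as a fragment of PLtetO-1, so TetR can repress transcription. This is followed by a T7 gene 10 ribosome binding site and an EGFP coding sequence. According to the catalogue fields, GFP carries a C-terminal ssrA degradation tag of the DAS+4 variant, which directs the protein to proteolytic turnover. This tag is not annotated as such, though it probably corresponds to the region after the EGFP coding sequence that is partly labelled as an MCS fragment. A T7 terminator closes the transcription unit.

The plasmid is intended for BL21(DE3) E. coli, which supply T7 RNA polymerase, so that GFP fluorescence reports the response of the promoter to Q-system and Tet-system inputs. The regulator proteins themselves are not encoded on this plasmid. The "5" in the name denotes the QUAS-to-promoter spacing, which suggests it is one of a set of spacing variants.
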