Addgene plasmid #171660: QUAS-5-T7-TetO-GFP_ColE1
Purpose: QUAS five base pairs upstream of a T7 promoter with a TetO operator. Expresses GFP in BL21(DE3) E. coli according to the Q and Tet systems. Contains the ColE1 origin of replication.
Depositing lab: Tara Deans. Depositing organization: University of Utah. Publication: Enhanced regulation of prokaryotic gene expression by a eukaryotic transcriptional activator. MacDonald IC, Seamons TR, Emmons JC, Javdan SB, Deans TL. Nat Commun. 2021 Jul 5;12(1):4109. doi: 10.1038/s41467-021-24434-9. PubMed 34226549.
Backbone
  Vector backbone: QUAS-T7-TetO-GFP_ColE1
  Backbone size w/o insert (bp): 1906
  Total vector size (bp): 2918
  Vector type: Bacterial Expression
Growth in bacteria
  Bacterial resistance: Ampicillin, 100 μg/mL
  Growth temperature: 37°C
  Growth strain: DH5alpha
  Copy number: High Copy
Gene/Insert
  Gene/Insert name: QUAS-5-T7-TetO-GFP ssra-T7 Stop
  Insert size (bp): 1012
  Promoter: T7
  Tag / fusion protein: ssrA degradation tag (DAS+4) (C terminal on backbone)
  Cloning method: Restriction Enzyme; 5′ cloning site NheI (not destroyed); 3′ cloning site BamHI (not destroyed)
  Sequencing primers: 5′ GAATAGTGTATGCGGCGACC; 3′ GGGGCGGAGCCTATGG
Terms and licenses: Academic/Nonprofit Terms; Industry Terms: Not Available to Industry
How to cite: QUAS-5-T7-TetO-GFP_ColE1 was a gift from Tara Deans (Addgene plasmid # 171660 ; http://n2t.net/addgene:171660 ; RRID:Addgene_171660)
